Addgene plasmid #136552: pHAGE2-TetOminiCMV-OSK
Purpose: Dox-inducible polycistronic reprogramming lentiviral vector expressing mouse Oct4, Sox2, Klf4
Depositing lab: Hans Schöler. Depositing organization: Max Planck Institute for Molecular Biomedicine. Publication: Excluding Oct4 from Yamanaka Cocktail Unleashes the Developmental Potential of iPSCs. Velychko S, Adachi K, Kim KP, Hou Y, MacCarthy CM, Wu G, Scholer HR. Cell Stem Cell. 2019 Oct 30. pii: S1934-5909(19)30423-0. doi: 10.1016/j.stem.2019.10.002. PubMed 31708402.
Backbone
  Vector backbone: pHAGE2
  Backbone size w/o insert (bp): 6000
  Total vector size (bp): 9874
  Vector type: Bacterial Expression, Lentiviral
Growth in bacteria
  Bacterial resistance: Ampicillin, 100 μg/mL
  Growth temperature: 37°C
  Growth strain: NEB Stable
  Copy number: High Copy
Gene/Insert
  Gene/Insert name: Oct4-P2A-Sox2-T2A-Klf4
  Species: M. musculus (mouse)
  Insert size (bp): 3600
  Entrez Gene: Klf4 (a.k.a. EZF, Gklf, Zie); Sox2 (a.k.a. Sox-2, lcc, ysb); Pou5f1 (a.k.a. NF-A3, Oct-3, Oct-3/4, Oct-4, Oct3, Oct3/4, Oct4, Otf-3, Otf-4, Otf3, Otf3-rs7, Otf3g, Otf4)
  Promoter: tetO-miniCMV (dox-inducible)
  Cloning method: Restriction Enzyme; 5′ cloning site NotI (not destroyed); 3′ cloning site ClaI (not destroyed)
  Sequencing primers: 5′ GAGACGCCATCCACGCTGT; 3′ AGGAAGGTCCGCTGGATTGA
Terms and licenses: Academic/Nonprofit Terms; Industry Terms: Not Available to Industry
How to cite: pHAGE2-TetOminiCMV-OSK was a gift from Hans Schöler (Addgene plasmid # 136552 ; http://n2t.net/addgene:136552 ; RRID:Addgene_136552)
