[The description below was written by a language model from this plasmid's Addgene catalogue record, the feature table of its GenBank file and pLannotate feature annotations shown in this document.]
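Description:
pHAGE2-TetOminiCMV-OSK is a 9,874 bp HIV-1-based lentiviral transfer vector built on the pHAGE2 backbone, designed for doxycycline-inducible expression of three mouse reprogramming factors from a single transcript. It is propagated in E. coli through a high-copy ColE1/pUC-type origin and selected with ampicillin via the bla gene. The deposit recommends a recombination-tolerant strain, which is usual for plasmids carrying repeated LTR sequences. The viral portion contains a full-length HIV-1 LTR upstream, the Psi packaging signal with an adjoining gag fragment, the Rev response element for Rev-dependent nuclear export of the genomic RNA, and the cPPT/CTS. A truncated LTR lies downstream of the cargo. The automated annotations label the two LTRs inconsistently (3′ versus 5′), so these labels should be read by position rather than by name.

The expression cassette consists of a tetracycline response element with seven tetO copies fused to a minimal CMV promoter, followed by a Kozak sequence and one open reading frame encoding Pou5f1 (Oct4), Sox2 and Klf4. The coding regions are joined by P2A and T2A peptides, which cause ribosomal skipping so that three separate proteins are produced from one mRNA. A WPRE downstream of Klf4 enhances transcript stability and expression. The minimal promoter is essentially silent alone, so induction requires a tetracycline-controlled transactivator such as rtTA. No transactivator is annotated on this plasmid, so it must be supplied separately. No mammalian selection marker or reporter is annotated either. The vector is intended for generating induced pluripotent stem cells and comes from a study comparing reprogramming cocktails with and without Oct4.
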