LOCUS       Exported 9874 bp ds-DNA circular SYN 12-MAY-2021
DEFINITION  Dox-inducible polycistronic reprogramming lentiviral vector
            expressing mouse Oct4, Sox2, Klf4.
ACCESSION   .
VERSION     .
KEYWORDS    pHAGE2-TetOminiCMV-OSK
SOURCE      synthetic DNA construct
  ORGANISM  synthetic DNA construct
REFERENCE   1 (bases 1 to 9874)
  AUTHORS   Velychko S, Adachi K, Kim KP, Hou Y, MacCarthy CM, Wu G, Scholer HR
  TITLE     Excluding Oct4 from Yamanaka Cocktail Unleashes the Developmental
            Potential of iPSCs.
  JOURNAL   Cell Stem Cell. 2019 Oct 30. pii: S1934-5909(19)30423-0. doi:
            10.1016/j.stem.2019.10.002.
  PUBMED    31708402
REFERENCE   2 (bases 1 to 9874)
  AUTHORS   .
  TITLE     Direct Submission
  JOURNAL   Exported May 12, 2021 from SnapGene Server 1.1.58
            http://www.snapgene.com
FEATURES             Location/Qualifiers
     source          1..9874
                     /organism="synthetic DNA construct"
                     /mol_type="other DNA"
     LTR             1..634
                     /label=3' LTR
                     /note="3' long terminal repeat (LTR) from HIV-1"
     misc_feature    681..806
                     /label=HIV-1 Psi
                     /note="packaging signal of human immunodeficiency virus
                     type 1"
     misc_feature    1303..1536
                     /label=RRE
                     /note="The Rev response element (RRE) of HIV-1 allows for
                     Rev-dependent mRNA export from the nucleus to the
                     cytoplasm."
     CDS             1721..1765
                     /codon_start=1
                     /product="antigenic peptide corresponding to amino acids
                     655 to 669 of the HIV envelope protein gp41 (Lutje Hulsik
                     et al., 2013)"
                     /label=gp41 peptide
                     /note="recognized by the 2H10 single-chain llama nanobody"
                     /translation="KNEQELLELDKWASL"
     misc_feature    2058..2175
                     /label=cPPT/CTS
                     /note="central polypurine tract and central termination
                     sequence of HIV-1"
     protein_bind    2251..2521
                     /label=tetracycline response element
                     /bound_moiety="tetracycline repressor TetR"
                     /note="contains seven copies of the tetracycline operator
                     tetO"
     promoter        2554..2592
                     /label=minimal CMV promoter
                     /note="human cytomegalovirus (CMV) immediate early
                     promoter"
     primer_bind     2589..2613
                     /label=LNCX
                     /note="Human CMV promoter, forward primer"
     regulatory      2679..2688
                     /regulatory_class="other"
                     /note="vertebrate consensus sequence for strong initiation
                     of translation (Kozak, 1987)"
     CDS             3756..3812
                     /codon_start=1
                     /product="2A peptide from porcine teschovirus-1
                     polyprotein"
                     /label=P2A
                     /note="Eukaryotic ribosomes fail to insert a peptide bond
                     between the Gly and Pro residues, yielding separate
                     polypeptides."
                     /translation="ATNFSLLKQAGDVEENPGP"
     CDS             4791..4844
                     /codon_start=1
                     /product="2A peptide from Thosea asigna virus capsid
                     protein"
                     /label=T2A
                     /note="Eukaryotic ribosomes fail to insert a peptide bond
                     between the Gly and Pro residues, yielding separate
                     polypeptides."
                     /translation="EGRGSLLTCGDVEENPGP"
     misc_feature    6316..6904
                     /label=WPRE
                     /note="woodchuck hepatitis virus posttranscriptional
                     regulatory element"
     primer_bind     complement(6369..6389)
                     /label=WPRE-R
                     /note="WPRE, reverse primer"
     CDS             complement(6787..6798)
                     /codon_start=1
                     /product="Factor Xa recognition and cleavage site"
                     /label=Factor Xa site
                     /translation="IEGR"
     LTR             7052..7232
                     /label=5' LTR (truncated)
                     /note="truncated 5' long terminal repeat (LTR) from HIV-1"
     primer_bind     complement(7279..7297)
                     /label=pBRforEco
                     /note="pBR322 vectors, upsteam of EcoRI site, forward
                     primer"
     promoter        7365..7469
                     /gene="bla"
                     /label=AmpR promoter
     CDS             7470..8330
                     /codon_start=1
                     /gene="bla"
                     /product="beta-lactamase"
                     /label=AmpR
                     /note="confers resistance to ampicillin, carbenicillin, and
                     related antibiotics"
                     /translation="MSIQHFRVALIPFFAAFCLPVFAHPETLVKVKDAEDQLGARVGYI
                     ELDLNSGKILESFRPEERFPMMSTFKVLLCGAVLSRVDAGQEQLGRRIHYSQNDLVEYS
                     PVTEKHLTDGMTVRELCSAAITMSDNTAANLLLTTIGGPKELTAFLHNMGDHVTRLDRW
                     EPELNEAIPNDERDTTMPVAMATTLRKLLTGELLTLASRQQLIDWMEADKVAGPLLRSA
                     LPAGWFIADKSGAGERGSRGIIAALGPDGKPSRIVVIYTTGSQATMDERNRQIAEIGAS
                     LIKHW"
     primer_bind     complement(7688..7707)
                     /label=Amp-R
                     /note="Ampicillin resistance gene, reverse primer"
     rep_origin      8501..9089
                     /direction=RIGHT
                     /label=ori
                     /note="high-copy-number ColE1/pMB1/pBR322/pUC origin of
                     replication"
     primer_bind     8990..9009
                     /label=pBR322ori-F
                     /note="pBR322 origin, forward primer"
     primer_bind     9243..9260
                     /label=L4440
                     /note="L4440 vector, forward primer"
     primer_bind     9352..9371
                     /label=SV40pro-F
                     /note="SV40 promoter/origin, forward primer"
     protein_bind    9500..9521
                     /label=CAP binding site
                     /bound_moiety="E. coli catabolite activator protein"
                     /note="CAP binding activates transcription in the presence
                     of cAMP."
     promoter        9536..9566
                     /label=lac promoter
                     /note="promoter for the E. coli lac operon"
     protein_bind    9574..9590
                     /label=lac operator
                     /bound_moiety="lac repressor encoded by lacI"
                     /note="The lac repressor binds to the lac operator to
                     inhibit transcription in E. coli. This inhibition can be
                     relieved by adding lactose or
                     isopropyl-beta-D-thiogalactopyranoside (IPTG)."
     primer_bind     9579..9601
                     /label=M13/pUC Reverse
                     /note="In lacZ gene"
     primer_bind     9598..9614
                     /label=M13 rev
                     /note="common sequencing primer, one of multiple similar
                     variants"
     primer_bind     9598..9614
                     /label=M13 Reverse
                     /note="In lacZ gene. Also called M13-rev"
     primer_bind     9664..9683
                     /label=EBV-rev
                     /note="SV40 polyA terminator, reverse primer"
ORIGIN
        1 tggaagggct aattcactcc caaagaagac aagatatcct tgatctgtgg atctaccaca
       61 cacaaggcta cttccctgat tagcagaact acacaccagg gccaggggtc agatatccac
      121 tgacctttgg atggtgctac aagctagtac cagttgagcc agataaggta gaagaggcca
      181 ataaaggaga gaacaccagc ttgttacacc ctgtgagcct gcatgggatg gatgacccgg
      241 agagagaagt gttagagtgg aggtttgaca gccgcctagc atttcatcac gtggcccgag
      301 agctgcatcc ggagtacttc aagaactgct gatatcgagc ttgctacaag ggactttccg
      361 ctggggactt tccagggagg cgtggcctgg gcgggactgg ggagtggcga gccctcagat
      421 cctgcatata agcagctgct ttttgcctgt actgggtctc tctggttaga ccagatctga
      481 gcctgggagc tctctggcta actagggaac ccactgctta agcctcaata aagcttgcct
      541 tgagtgcttc aagtagtgtg tgcccgtctg ttgtgtgact ctggtaacta gagatccctc
      601 agaccctttt agtcagtgtg gaaaatctct agcagtggcg cccgaacagg gacttgaaag
      661 cgaaagggaa accagaggag ctctctcgac gcaggactcg gcttgctgaa gcgcgcacgg
      721 caagaggcga ggggcggcga ctggtgagta cgccaaaaat tttgactagc ggaggctaga
      781 aggagagaga tgggtgcgag agcgtcagta ttaagcgggg gagaattaga tcgcgatggg
      841 aaaaaattcg gttaaggcca gggggaaaga aaaaatataa attaaaacat atagtatggg
      901 caagcaggga gctagaacga ttcgcagtta atcctggcct gttagaaaca tcagaaggct
      961 gtagacaaat actgggacag ctacaaccat cccttcagac aggatcagaa gaacttagat
     1021 cattatataa tacagtagca accctctatt gtgtgcatca aaggatagag ataaaagaca
     1081 ccaaggaagc tttagacaag atagaggaag agcaaaacaa aagtaagacc accgcacagc
     1141 aagcggccgg ccgctgatct tcagacctgg aggaggagat atgagggaca attggagaag
     1201 tgaattatat aaatataaag tagtaaaaat tgaaccatta ggagtagcac ccaccaaggc
     1261 aaagagaaga gtggtgcaga gagaaaaaag agcagtggga ataggagctt tgttccttgg
     1321 gttcttggga gcagcaggaa gcactatggg cgcagcgtca atgacgctga cggtacaggc
     1381 cagacaatta ttgtctggta tagtgcagca gcagaacaat ttgctgaggg ctattgaggc
     1441 gcaacagcat ctgttgcaac tcacagtctg gggcatcaag cagctccagg caagaatcct
     1501 ggctgtggaa agatacctaa aggatcaaca gctcctgggg atttggggtt gctctggaaa
     1561 actcatttgc accactgctg tgccttggaa tgctagttgg agtaataaat ctctggaaca
     1621 gatttggaat cacacgacct ggatggagtg ggacagagaa attaacaatt acacaagctt
     1681 aatacactcc ttaattgaag aatcgcaaaa ccagcaagaa aagaatgaac aagaattatt
     1741 ggaattagat aaatgggcaa gtttgtggaa ttggtttaac ataacaaatt ggctgtggta
     1801 tataaaatta ttcataatga tagtaggagg cttggtaggt ttaagaatag tttttgctgt
     1861 actttctata gtgaatagag ttaggcaggg atattcacca ttatcgtttc agacccacct
     1921 cccaaccccg aggggacccg acaggcccga aggaatagaa gaagaaggtg gagagagaga
     1981 cagagacaga tccattcgat tagtgaacgg atctcgacgg tatcgccgaa ttcacaaatg
     2041 gcagtattca tccacaattt taaaagaaaa ggggggattg gggggtacag tgcaggggaa
     2101 agaatagtag acataatagc aacagacata caaactaaag aattacaaaa acaaattaca
     2161 aaaattcaaa attttcgggt ttattacagg gacagcagag atccagtttg gactagtcca
     2221 caccctaact gacacactcg agtttaccac tccctatcag tgatagagaa aagtgaaagt
     2281 cgagtttacc actccctatc agtgatagag aaaagtgaaa gtcgagttta ccactcccta
     2341 tcagtgatag agaaaagtga aagtcgagtt taccactccc tatcagtgat agagaaaagt
     2401 gaaagtcgag tttaccactc cctatcagtg atagagaaaa gtgaaagtcg agtttaccac
     2461 tccctatcag tgatagagaa aagtgaaagt cgagtttacc actccctatc agtgatagag
     2521 aaaagtgaaa gtcgagctcg gtacccgggt cgaggtaggc gtgtacggtg ggaggcctat
     2581 ataagcagag ctcgtttagt gaaccgtcag atcgcctgga gacgccatcc acgctgtttt
     2641 gacctccata gaagacaccg ggaccgatcc agcctgcggc cgccatggct ggacacctgg
     2701 cttcagactt cgccttctca cccccaccag gtgggggtga tgggtcagca gggctggagc
     2761 cgggctgggt ggatcctcga acctggctaa gcttccaagg gcctccaggt gggcctggaa
     2821 tcggaccagg ctcagaggta ttggggatct ccccatgtcc gcccgcatac gagttctgcg
     2881 gagggatggc atactgtgga cctcaggttg gactgggcct agtcccccaa gttggcgtgg
     2941 agactttgca gcctgagggc caggcaggag cacgagtgga aagcaactca gagggaacct
     3001 cctctgagcc ctgtgccgac cgccccaatg ccgtgaagtt ggagaaggtg gaaccaactc
     3061 ccgaggagtc ccaggacatg aaagccctgc agaaggagct agaacagttt gccaagctgc
     3121 tgaagcagaa gaggatcacc ttggggtaca cccaggccga cgtggggctc accctgggcg
     3181 ttctctttgg aaaggtgttc agccagacca ccatctgtcg cttcgaggcc ttgcagctca
     3241 gccttaagaa catgtgtaag ctgcggcccc tgctggagaa gtgggtggag gaagccgaca
     3301 acaatgagaa ccttcaggag atatgcaaat cggagaccct ggtgcaggcc cggaagagaa
     3361 agcgaactag cattgagaac cgtgtgaggt ggagtctgga gaccatgttt ctgaagtgcc
     3421 cgaagccctc cctacagcag atcactcaca tcgccaatca gcttgggcta gagaaggatg
     3481 tggttcgagt atggttctgt aaccggcgcc agaagggcaa aagatcaagt attgagtatt
     3541 cccaacgaga agagtatgag gctacaggga cacctttccc agggggggct gtatcctttc
     3601 ctctgccccc aggtccccac tttggcaccc caggctatgg aagcccccac ttcaccacac
     3661 tctactcagt cccttttcct gagggcgagg cctttccctc tgttcccgtc actgctctgg
     3721 gctctcccat gcattcaaac gctagcggca gcggcgccac aaacttctct ctgctaaagc
     3781 aagcaggtga tgttgaagaa aaccccgggc ctgcatgcat gtataacatg atggagacgg
     3841 agctgaagcc gccgggcccg cagcaagctt cggggggcgg cggcggagga ggcaacgcca
     3901 cggcggcggc gaccggcggc aaccagaaga acagcccgga ccgcgtcaag aggcccatga
     3961 acgccttcat ggtatggtcc cgggggcagc ggcgtaagat ggcccaggag aaccccaaga
     4021 tgcacaactc ggagatcagc aagcgcctgg gcgcggagtg gaaacttttg tccgagaccg
     4081 agaagcggcc gttcatcgac gaggccaagc ggctgcgcgc tctgcacatg aaggagcacc
     4141 cggattataa ataccggccg cggcggaaaa ccaagacgct catgaagaag gataagtaca
     4201 cgcttcccgg aggcttgctg gcccccggcg ggaacagcat ggcgagcggg gttggggtgg
     4261 gcgccggcct gggtgcgggc gtgaaccagc gcatggacag ctacgcgcac atgaacggct
     4321 ggagcaacgg cagctacagc atgatgcagg agcagctggg ctacccgcag cacccgggcc
     4381 tcaacgctca cggcgcggca cagatgcaac cgatgcaccg ctacgacgtc agcgccctgc
     4441 agtacaactc catgaccagc tcgcagacct acatgaacgg ctcgcccacc tacagcatgt
     4501 cctactcgca gcagggcacc cccggtatgg cgctgggctc catgggctct gtggtcaagt
     4561 ccgaggccag ctccagcccc cccgtggtta cctcttcctc ccactccagg gcgccctgcc
     4621 aggccgggga cctccgggac atgatcagca tgtacctccc cggcgccgag gtgccggagc
     4681 ccgctgcgcc cagtagactg cacatggccc agcactacca gagcggcccg gtgcccggca
     4741 cggccattaa cggcacactg cccctgtcgc acatggcatg cggctccggc gagggcaggg
     4801 gaagtcttct aacatgcggg gacgtggagg aaaatcccgg cccactcgag atgaggcagc
     4861 cacctggcga gtctgacatg gctgtcagcg acgctctgct cccgtccttc tccacgttcg
     4921 cgtccggccc ggcgggaagg gagaagacac tgcgtccagc aggtgccccg actaaccgtt
     4981 ggcgtgagga actctctcac atgaagcgac ttcccccact tcccggccgc ccctacgacc
     5041 tggcggcgac ggtggccaca gacctggaga gtggcggagc tggtgcagct tgcagcagta
     5101 acaacccggc cctcctagcc cggagggaga ccgaggagtt caacgacctc ctggacctag
     5161 actttatcct ttccaactcg ctaacccacc aggaatcggt ggccgccacc gtgaccacct
     5221 cggcgtcagc ttcatcctcg tcttccccag cgagcagcgg ccctgccagc gcgccctcca
     5281 cctgcagctt cagctatccg atccgggccg ggggtgaccc gggcgtggct gccagcaaca
     5341 caggtggagg gctcctctac agccgagaat ctgcgccacc tcccacggcc cccttcaacc
     5401 tggcggacat caatgacgtg agcccctcgg gcggcttcgt ggctgagctc ctgcggccgg
     5461 agttggaccc agtatacatt ccgccacagc agcctcagcc gccaggtggc gggctgatgg
     5521 gcaagtttgt gctgaaggcg tctctgacca cccctggcag cgagtacagc agcccttcgg
     5581 tcatcagtgt tagcaaagga agcccagacg gcagccaccc cgtggtagtg gcgccctaca
     5641 gcggtggccc gccgcgcatg tgccccaaga ttaagcaaga ggcggtcccg tcctgcacgg
     5701 tcagccggtc cctagaggcc catttgagcg ctggacccca gctcagcaac ggccaccggc
     5761 ccaacacaca cgacttcccc ctggggcggc agctccccac caggactacc cctacactga
     5821 gtcccgagga actgctgaac agcagggact gtcaccctgg cctgcctctt cccccaggat
     5881 tccatcccca tccggggccc aactaccctc ctttcctgcc agaccagatg cagtcacaag
     5941 tcccctctct ccattatcaa gagctcatgc caccgggttc ctgcctgcca gaggagccca
     6001 agccaaagag gggaagaagg tcgtggcccc ggaaaagaac agccacccac acttgtgact
     6061 atgcaggctg tggcaaaacc tataccaaga gttctcatct caaggcacac ctgcgaactc
     6121 acacaggcga gaaaccttac cactgtgact gggacggctg tgggtggaaa ttcgcccgct
     6181 ccgatgaact gaccaggcac taccgcaaac acacagggca ccggcccttt cagtgccaga
     6241 agtgcgacag ggccttttcc aggtcggacc accttgcctt acacatgaag aggcactttt
     6301 aaatcgatag atcctaatca acctctggat tacaaaattt gtgaaagatt gactggtatt
     6361 cttaactatg ttgctccttt tacgctatgt ggatacgctg ctttaatgcc tttgtatcat
     6421 gctattgctt cccgtatggc tttcattttc tcctccttgt ataaatcctg gttgctgtct
     6481 ctttatgagg agttgtggcc cgttgtcagg caacgtggcg tggtgtgcac tgtgtttgct
     6541 gacgcaaccc ccactggttg gggcattgcc accacctgtc agctcctttc cgggactttc
     6601 gctttccccc tccctattgc cacggcggaa ctcatcgccg cctgccttgc ccgctgctgg
     6661 acaggggctc ggctgttggg cactgacaat tccgtggtgt tgtcggggaa atcatcgtcc
     6721 tttccttggc tgctcgcctg tgttgccacc tggattctgc gcgggacgtc cttctgctac
     6781 gtcccttcgg ccctcaatcc agcggacctt ccttcccgcg gcctgctgcc ggctctgcgg
     6841 cctcttccgc gtcttcgcct tcgccctcag acgagtcgga tctccctttg ggccgcctcc
     6901 ccgcctggta cctttaagac caatgactta caaggcagct gtagatctta gccacttttt
     6961 aaaagaaaag gggggactgg aagggctaat tcactcccaa cgaagacaag atcacctgca
     7021 ggacaggcgc gccctgcttt ttgcttgtac tgggtctctc tggttagacc agatctgagc
     7081 ctgggagctc tctggctaac tagggaaccc actgcttaag cctcaataaa gcttgccttg
     7141 agtgcttcaa gtagtgtgtg cccgtctgtt gtgtgactct ggtaactaga gatccctcag
     7201 acccttttag tcagtgtgga aaatctctag cacccgggcg attaaggaaa gggctagatc
     7261 attcttgaag acgaaagggc ctcgtgatac gcctattttt ataggttaat gtcatgataa
     7321 taatggtttc ttagacgtca ggtggcactt ttcggggaaa tgtgcgcgga acccctattt
     7381 gtttattttt ctaaatacat tcaaatatgt atccgctcat gagacaataa ccctgataaa
     7441 tgcttcaata atattgaaaa aggaagagta tgagtattca acatttccgt gtcgccctta
     7501 ttcccttttt tgcggcattt tgccttcctg tttttgctca cccagaaacg ctggtgaaag
     7561 taaaagatgc tgaagatcag ttgggtgcac gagtgggtta catcgaactg gatctcaaca
     7621 gcggtaagat ccttgagagt tttcgccccg aagaacgttt tccaatgatg agcactttta
     7681 aagttctgct atgtggcgcg gtattatccc gtgttgacgc cgggcaagag caactcggtc
     7741 gccgcataca ctattctcag aatgacttgg ttgagtactc accagtcaca gaaaagcatc
     7801 ttacggatgg catgacagta agagaattat gcagtgctgc cataaccatg agtgataaca
     7861 ctgcggccaa cttacttctg acaacgatcg gaggaccgaa ggagctaacc gcttttttgc
     7921 acaacatggg ggatcatgta actcgccttg atcgttggga accggagctg aatgaagcca
     7981 taccaaacga cgagcgtgac accacgatgc ctgtagcaat ggcaacaacg ttgcgcaaac
     8041 tattaactgg cgaactactt actctagctt cccggcaaca attaatagac tggatggagg
     8101 cggataaagt tgcaggacca cttctgcgct cggcccttcc ggctggctgg tttattgctg
     8161 ataaatctgg agccggtgag cgtgggtctc gcggtatcat tgcagcactg gggccagatg
     8221 gtaagccctc ccgtatcgta gttatctaca cgacggggag tcaggcaact atggatgaac
     8281 gaaatagaca gatcgctgag ataggtgcct cactgattaa gcattggtaa ctgtcagacc
     8341 aagtttactc atatatactt tagattgatt taaaacttca tttttaattt aaaaggatct
     8401 aggtgaagat cctttttgat aatctcatga ccaaaatccc ttaacgtgag ttttcgttcc
     8461 actgagcgtc agaccccgta gaaaagatca aaggatcttc ttgagatcct ttttttctgc
     8521 gcgtaatctg ctgcttgcaa acaaaaaaac caccgctacc agcggtggtt tgtttgccgg
     8581 atcaagagct accaactctt tttccgaagg taactggctt cagcagagcg cagataccaa
     8641 atactgttct tctagtgtag ccgtagttag gccaccactt caagaactct gtagcaccgc
     8701 ctacatacct cgctctgcta atcctgttac cagtggctgc tgccagtggc gataagtcgt
     8761 gtcttaccgg gttggactca agacgatagt taccggataa ggcgcagcgg tcgggctgaa
     8821 cggggggttc gtgcacacag cccagcttgg agcgaacgac ctacaccgaa ctgagatacc
     8881 tacagcgtga gctatgagaa agcgccacgc ttcccgaagg gagaaaggcg gacaggtatc
     8941 cggtaagcgg cagggtcgga acaggagagc gcacgaggga gcttccaggg ggaaacgcct
     9001 ggtatcttta tagtcctgtc gggtttcgcc acctctgact tgagcgtcga tttttgtgat
     9061 gctcgtcagg ggggcggagc ctatggaaaa acgccagcaa cgcggccttt ttacggttcc
     9121 tggccttttg ctggcctttt gctcacatgt tctttcctgc gttatcccct gattctgtgg
     9181 ataaccgtat taccgccttt gagtgagctg ataccgctcg ccgcagccga acgaccgagc
     9241 gcagcgagtc agtgagcgag gaagcggaag agcgcccaat acgcaaaccg cctctccccg
     9301 cgcgttggcc gattcattaa tgcagcaagc tcatggctga ctaatttttt ttatttatgc
     9361 agaggccgag gccgcctcgg cctctgagct attccagaag tagtgaggag gcttttttgg
     9421 aggcctaggc ttttgcaaaa agctccccgt ggcacgacag gtttcccgac tggaaagcgg
     9481 gcagtgagcg caacgcaatt aatgtgagtt agctcactca ttaggcaccc caggctttac
     9541 actttatgct tccggctcgt atgttgtgtg gaattgtgag cggataacaa tttcacacag
     9601 gaaacagcta tgacatgatt acgaatttca caaataaagc atttttttca ctgcattcta
     9661 gttgtggttt gtccaaactc atcaatgtat cttatcatgt ctggatcaac tggataactc
     9721 aagctaacca aaatcatccc aaacttccca ccccataccc tattaccact gccaattacc
     9781 tgtggtttca tttactctaa acctgtgatt cctctgaatt attttcattt taaagaaatt
     9841 gtatttgtta aatatgtact acaaacttag tagt
//
