Features (pLannotate 1.2.2; 29 found; start..end, strand, type, name):
    377..634     +  LTR            5' LTR (truncated): truncated 5' long terminal repeat (LTR) from HIV-1
    681..806     +  misc_feature   HIV-1 Ψ: packaging signal of human immunodeficiency virus type 1
    790..1128    +  CDS            HIV-1 gag (fragment): gag protein from human immunodeficiency virus 1; gag
   1303..1536    +  misc_feature   RRE: The Rev response element (RRE) of HIV-1 allows for Rev-dependent mRNA export from the nucleus to the cytoplasm.
   1913..2013    +  CDS            Rev (fragment): human immunodeficiency virus 1 (HIV-1) Rev protein; rev; enhances nuclear export of unspliced and incompletely spliced viral mRNAs
   2058..2175    +  misc_feature   cPPT/CTS: central polypurine tract and central termination sequence of HIV-1
   2217..2237    -  promoter       SV40 promoter (fragment): SV40 enhancer and early promoter
   2251..2521    +  protein_bind   tetracycline response element: contains seven copies of the tetracycline operator tetO tetracycline repressor TetR
   2532..2549    +  misc_feature   MCS (fragment): pUC18/19 multiple cloning site
   2549..2616    +  promoter       tight TRE promoter (fragment): Tet-responsive promoter PTight, consisting of seven tet operator sequences followed by the minimal CMV promoter
   2685..3740    +  CDS            Pou5f1: PO5F1_MOUSE - Also known as Oct-3, Oct-4, Otf-3, Otf3. Experimental evidence at protein level: Swiss-Prot protein existence level 1. Transcription factor that binds to the octamer motif (5'- ATTTGCAT-3') (PubMed:1972777, PubMed:1690859, PubMed:1967980, PubMed:17525163, PubMed:23376973). Forms a trimeric complex with SOX2 or SOX15 on DNA and controls the expression of a number of genes involved in embryonic development such as YES1, FGF4, UTF1 and ZFP206 (PubMed:15863505, PubMed:17097055, PubMed:17496161, PubMed:19740739). Critical for early embryogenesis and for embryonic stem cell pluripotenc
   3756..3808    +  CDS            P2A (fragment): 2A peptide from porcine teschovirus-1 polyprotein Eukaryotic ribosomes fail to insert a peptide bond between the Gly and Pro residues, yielding separate polypeptides.
   3819..4775    +  CDS            Sox2: SOX2_MOUSE - Also known as Sox-2. Experimental evidence at protein level: Swiss-Prot protein existence level 1. Transcription factor that forms a trimeric complex with POU5F1 (OCT3/4) on DNA and controls the expression of a number of genes involved in embryonic development such as YES1, FGF4, UTF1 and ZFP206 (PubMed:15863505, PubMed:17097055, PubMed:19740739). Binds to the proximal enhancer region of NANOG (PubMed:15863505). Critical for early embryogenesis and for embryonic stem cell pluripotency (By similarity). Downstream SRRT target that mediates the promotion of neural stem cell self-rene
   4791..4843    +  CDS            T2A (fragment): 2A peptide from Thosea asigna virus capsid protein Eukaryotic ribosomes fail to insert a peptide bond between the Gly and Pro residues, yielding separate polypeptides.
   4851..6299    +  CDS            Klf4: KLF4_MOUSE - Also known as Ezf, Gklf, Zie. Experimental evidence at protein level: Swiss-Prot protein existence level 1. Transcription factor; can act both as activator and as repressor. Binds the 5'-CACCC-3' core sequence. Binds to the promoter region of its own gene and can activate its own transcription. Regulates the expression of key transcription factors during embryonic development. Plays an important role in maintaining embryonic stem cells, and in preventing their differentiation. Required for establishing the barrier function of the skin and for postnatal maturation and maintenance o
   6316..6904    +  misc_feature   WPRE: woodchuck hepatitis virus posttranscriptional regulatory element
   6899..7009    +  CDS            nef (fragment): NEF_SIVS4 - Experimental evidence at protein level: Swiss-Prot protein existence level 1. Interferes with TCR signaling from the cell membrane. Interacts with CD247/TCRZ (TCR zeta chain) and exert potent down- regulation of cell surface TCR/CD3 complexes. From Simian immunodeficiency virus (isolate F236/smH4) (SIV-sm) (Simian immunodeficiency virus sooty mangabey monkey).
   7052..7232    +  LTR            5' LTR (truncated): truncated 5' long terminal repeat (LTR) from HIV-1
   7365..7469    +  promoter       AmpR promoter: bla
   7470..8330    +  CDS            AmpR: β-lactamase; bla; confers resistance to ampicillin, carbenicillin, and related antibiotics
   8501..9089    +  rep_origin     ori: high-copy-number ColE1/pMB1/pBR322/pUC origin of replication
   9272..9326    +  CDS            lacI (fragment): lac repressor; lacI; The lac repressor binds to the lac operator to inhibit transcription in E. coli. This inhibition can be relieved by adding lactose or isopropyl-β-D-thiogalactopyranoside (IPTG).
   9332..9425    +  rep_origin     SV40 ori (fragment): SV40 origin of replication
   9450..9487    +  CDS            lacI (fragment): lac repressor; lacI; The lac repressor binds to the lac operator to inhibit transcription in E. coli. This inhibition can be relieved by adding lactose or isopropyl-β-D-thiogalactopyranoside (IPTG).
   9500..9521    +  protein_bind   CAP binding site: CAP binding activates transcription in the presence of cAMP. E. coli catabolite activator protein
   9536..9566    +  promoter       lac promoter: promoter for the E. coli lac operon
   9574..9590    +  protein_bind   lac operator: The lac repressor binds to the lac operator to inhibit transcription in E. coli. This inhibition can be relieved by adding lactose or isopropyl-β-D-thiogalactopyranoside (IPTG). lac repressor encoded by lacI
   9624..9707    +  polyA_signal   SV40 poly(A) signal (fragment): SV40 polyadenylation signal
   9874..329     +  CDS            nef (fragment) (across the origin): NEF_HV1BR - Experimental evidence at protein level: Swiss-Prot protein existence level 1. Extracellular Nef protein targets CD4(+) T-lymphocytes for apoptosis by interacting with CXCR4 surface receptors (PubMed:14990729). From Human immunodeficiency virus type 1 group M subtype B (isolate BRU/LAI) (HIV-1).
>Addgene plasmid #136552 | pHAGE2-TetOminiCMV-OSK | addgene full sequence | sequence record 275802 | Addgene NGS Result
TGGAAGGGCTAATTCACTCCCAAAGAAGACAAGATATCCTTGATCTGTGGATCTACCACACACAAGGCTA
CTTCCCTGATTAGCAGAACTACACACCAGGGCCAGGGGTCAGATATCCACTGACCTTTGGATGGTGCTAC
AAGCTAGTACCAGTTGAGCCAGATAAGGTAGAAGAGGCCAATAAAGGAGAGAACACCAGCTTGTTACACC
CTGTGAGCCTGCATGGGATGGATGACCCGGAGAGAGAAGTGTTAGAGTGGAGGTTTGACAGCCGCCTAGC
ATTTCATCACGTGGCCCGAGAGCTGCATCCGGAGTACTTCAAGAACTGCTGATATCGAGCTTGCTACAAG
GGACTTTCCGCTGGGGACTTTCCAGGGAGGCGTGGCCTGGGCGGGACTGGGGAGTGGCGAGCCCTCAGAT
CCTGCATATAAGCAGCTGCTTTTTGCCTGTACTGGGTCTCTCTGGTTAGACCAGATCTGAGCCTGGGAGC
TCTCTGGCTAACTAGGGAACCCACTGCTTAAGCCTCAATAAAGCTTGCCTTGAGTGCTTCAAGTAGTGTG
TGCCCGTCTGTTGTGTGACTCTGGTAACTAGAGATCCCTCAGACCCTTTTAGTCAGTGTGGAAAATCTCT
AGCAGTGGCGCCCGAACAGGGACTTGAAAGCGAAAGGGAAACCAGAGGAGCTCTCTCGACGCAGGACTCG
GCTTGCTGAAGCGCGCACGGCAAGAGGCGAGGGGCGGCGACTGGTGAGTACGCCAAAAATTTTGACTAGC
GGAGGCTAGAAGGAGAGAGATGGGTGCGAGAGCGTCAGTATTAAGCGGGGGAGAATTAGATCGCGATGGG
AAAAAATTCGGTTAAGGCCAGGGGGAAAGAAAAAATATAAATTAAAACATATAGTATGGGCAAGCAGGGA
GCTAGAACGATTCGCAGTTAATCCTGGCCTGTTAGAAACATCAGAAGGCTGTAGACAAATACTGGGACAG
CTACAACCATCCCTTCAGACAGGATCAGAAGAACTTAGATCATTATATAATACAGTAGCAACCCTCTATT
GTGTGCATCAAAGGATAGAGATAAAAGACACCAAGGAAGCTTTAGACAAGATAGAGGAAGAGCAAAACAA
AAGTAAGACCACCGCACAGCAAGCGGCCGGCCGCTGATCTTCAGACCTGGAGGAGGAGATATGAGGGACA
ATTGGAGAAGTGAATTATATAAATATAAAGTAGTAAAAATTGAACCATTAGGAGTAGCACCCACCAAGGC
AAAGAGAAGAGTGGTGCAGAGAGAAAAAAGAGCAGTGGGAATAGGAGCTTTGTTCCTTGGGTTCTTGGGA
GCAGCAGGAAGCACTATGGGCGCAGCGTCAATGACGCTGACGGTACAGGCCAGACAATTATTGTCTGGTA
TAGTGCAGCAGCAGAACAATTTGCTGAGGGCTATTGAGGCGCAACAGCATCTGTTGCAACTCACAGTCTG
GGGCATCAAGCAGCTCCAGGCAAGAATCCTGGCTGTGGAAAGATACCTAAAGGATCAACAGCTCCTGGGG
ATTTGGGGTTGCTCTGGAAAACTCATTTGCACCACTGCTGTGCCTTGGAATGCTAGTTGGAGTAATAAAT
CTCTGGAACAGATTTGGAATCACACGACCTGGATGGAGTGGGACAGAGAAATTAACAATTACACAAGCTT
AATACACTCCTTAATTGAAGAATCGCAAAACCAGCAAGAAAAGAATGAACAAGAATTATTGGAATTAGAT
AAATGGGCAAGTTTGTGGAATTGGTTTAACATAACAAATTGGCTGTGGTATATAAAATTATTCATAATGA
TAGTAGGAGGCTTGGTAGGTTTAAGAATAGTTTTTGCTGTACTTTCTATAGTGAATAGAGTTAGGCAGGG
ATATTCACCATTATCGTTTCAGACCCACCTCCCAACCCCGAGGGGACCCGACAGGCCCGAAGGAATAGAA
GAAGAAGGTGGAGAGAGAGACAGAGACAGATCCATTCGATTAGTGAACGGATCTCGACGGTATCGCCGAA
TTCACAAATGGCAGTATTCATCCACAATTTTAAAAGAAAAGGGGGGATTGGGGGGTACAGTGCAGGGGAA
AGAATAGTAGACATAATAGCAACAGACATACAAACTAAAGAATTACAAAAACAAATTACAAAAATTCAAA
ATTTTCGGGTTTATTACAGGGACAGCAGAGATCCAGTTTGGACTAGTCCACACCCTAACTGACACACTCG
AGTTTACCACTCCCTATCAGTGATAGAGAAAAGTGAAAGTCGAGTTTACCACTCCCTATCAGTGATAGAG
AAAAGTGAAAGTCGAGTTTACCACTCCCTATCAGTGATAGAGAAAAGTGAAAGTCGAGTTTACCACTCCC
TATCAGTGATAGAGAAAAGTGAAAGTCGAGTTTACCACTCCCTATCAGTGATAGAGAAAAGTGAAAGTCG
AGTTTACCACTCCCTATCAGTGATAGAGAAAAGTGAAAGTCGAGTTTACCACTCCCTATCAGTGATAGAG
AAAAGTGAAAGTCGAGCTCGGTACCCGGGTCGAGGTAGGCATGTACGGTGGGAGGCCTATATAAGCAGAG
CTCGTTTAGTGAACCGTCAGATCGCCTGGAGACGCCATCCACGCTGTTTTGACCTCCATAGAAGACACCG
GGACCGATCCAGCCTGCGGCCGCCATGGCTGGACACCTGGCTTCAGACTTCGCCTTCTCACCCCCACCAG
GTGGGGGTGATGGGTCAGCAGGGCTGGAGCCGGGCTGGGTGGATCCTCGAACCTGGCTAAGCTTCCAAGG
GCCTCCAGGTGGGCCTGGAATCGGACCAGGCTCAGAGGTATTGGGGATCTCCCCATGTCCGCCCGCATAC
GAGTTCTGCGGAGGGATGGCATACTGTGGACCTCAGGTTGGACTGGGCCTAGTCCCCCAAGTTGGCGTGG
AGACTTTGCAGCCTGAGGGCCAGGCAGGAGCACGAGTGGAAAGCAACTCAGAGGGAACCTCCTCTGAGCC
CTGTGCCGACCGCCCCAATGCCGTGAAGTTGGAGAAGGTGGAACCAACTCCCGAGGAGTCCCAGGACATG
AAAGCCCTGCAGAAGGAGCTAGAACAGTTTGCCAAGCTGCTGAAGCAGAAGAGGATCACCTTGGGGTACA
CCCAGGCCGACGTGGGGCTCACCCTGGGCGTTCTCTTTGGAAAGGTGTTCAGCCAGACCACCATCTGTCG
CTTCGAGGCCTTGCAGCTCAGCCTTAAGAACATGTGTAAGCTGCGGCCCCTGCTGGAGAAGTGGGTGGAG
GAAGCCGACAACAATGAGAACCTTCAGGAGATATGCAAATCGGAGACCCTGGTGCAGGCCCGGAAGAGAA
AGCGAACTAGCATTGAGAACCGTGTGAGGTGGAGTCTGGAGACCATGTTTCTGAAGTGCCCGAAGCCCTC
CCTACAGCAGATCACTCACATCGCCAATCAGCTTGGGCTAGAGAAGGATGTGGTTCGAGTATGGTTCTGT
AACCGGCGCCAGAAGGGCAAAAGATCAAGTATTGAGTATTCCCAACGAGAAGAGTATGAGGCTACAGGGA
CACCTTTCCCAGGGGGGGCTGTATCCTTTCCTCTGCCCCCAGGTCCCCACTTTGGCACCCCAGGCTATGG
AAGCCCCCACTTCACCACACTCTACTCAGTCCCTTTTCCTGAGGGCGAGGCCTTTCCCTCTGTTCCCGTC
ACTGCTCTGGGCTCTCCCATGCATTCAAACGCTAGCGGCAGCGGCGCCACGAACTTCTCTCTGTTAAAGC
AAGCAGGAGATGTTGAAGAAAACCCCGGGCCTGCATGCATGTATAACATGATGGAGACGGAGCTGAAGCC
GCCGGGCCCGCAGCAAGCTTCGGGGGGCGGCGGCGGAGGAGGCAACGCCACGGCGGCGGCGACCGGCGGC
AACCAGAAGAACAGCCCGGACCGCGTCAAGAGGCCCATGAACGCCTTCATGGTATGGTCCCGGGGGCAGC
GGCGTAAGATGGCCCAGGAGAACCCCAAGATGCACAACTCGGAGATCAGCAAGCGCCTGGGCGCGGAGTG
GAAACTTTTGTCCGAGACCGAGAAGCGGCCGTTCATCGACGAGGCCAAGCGGCTGCGCGCTCTGCACATG
AAGGAGCACCCGGATTATAAATACCGGCCGCGGCGGAAAACCAAGACGCTCATGAAGAAGGATAAGTACA
CGCTTCCCGGAGGCTTGCTGGCCCCCGGCGGGAACAGCATGGCGAGCGGGGTTGGGGTGGGCGCCGGCCT
GGGTGCGGGCGTGAACCAGCGCATGGACAGCTACGCGCACATGAACGGCTGGAGCAACGGCAGCTACAGC
ATGATGCAGGAGCAGCTGGGCTACCCGCAGCACCCGGGCCTCAACGCTCACGGCGCGGCACAGATGCAAC
CGATGCACCGCTACGACGTCAGCGCCCTGCAGTACAACTCCATGACCAGCTCGCAGACCTACATGAACGG
CTCGCCCACCTACAGCATGTCCTACTCGCAGCAGGGCACCCCCGGTATGGCGCTGGGCTCCATGGGCTCT
GTGGTCAAGTCCGAGGCCAGCTCCAGCCCCCCCGTGGTTACCTCTTCCTCCCACTCCAGGGCGCCCTGCC
AGGCCGGGGACCTCCGGGACATGATCAGCATGTACCTCCCCGGCGCCGAGGTGCCGGAGCCCGCTGCGCC
CAGTAGACTGCACATGGCCCAGCACTACCAGAGCGGCCCGGTGCCCGGCACGGCCATTAACGGCACACTG
CCCCTGTCGCACATGGCATGCGGCTCCGGCGAGGGCAGGGGAAGTCTTCTAACATGCGGGGACGTGGAGG
AAAATCCCGGCCCACTCGAGATGAGGCAGCCACCTGGCGAGTCTGACATGGCTGTCAGCGACGCTCTGCT
CCCGTCCTTCTCCACGTTCGCGTCCGGCCCGGCGGGAAGGGAGAAGACACTGCGTCCAGCAGGTGCCCCG
ACTAACCGTTGGCGTGAGGAACTCTCTCACATGAAGCGACTTCCCCCACTTCCCGGCCGCCCCTACGACC
TGGCGGCGACGGTGGCCACAGACCTGGAGAGTGGCGGAGCTGGTGCAGCTTGCAGCAGTAACAACCCGGC
CCTCCTAGCCCGGAGGGAGACCGAGGAGTTCAACGACCTCCTGGACCTAGACTTTATCCTTTCCAACTCG
CTAACCCACCAGGAATCGGTGGCCGCCACCGTGACCACCTCGGCGTCAGCTTCATCCTCGTCTTCCCCAG
CGAGCAGCGGCCCTGCCAGCGCGCCCTCCACCTGCAGCTTCAGCTATCCGATCCGGGCCGGGGGTGACCC
GGGCGTGGCTGCCAGCAACACAGGTGGAGGGCTCCTCTACAGCCGAGAATCTGCGCCACCTCCCACGGCC
CCCTTCAACCTGGCGGACATCAATGACGTGAGCCCCTCGGGCGGCTTCGTGGCTGAGCTCCTGCGGCCGG
AGTTGGACCCAGTATACATTCCGCCACAGCAGCCTCAGCCGCCAGGTGGCGGGCTGATGGGCAAGTTTGT
GCTGAAGGCGTCTCTGACCACCCCTGGCAGCGAGTACAGCAGCCCTTCGGTCATCAGTGTTAGCAAAGGA
AGCCCAGACGGCAGCCACCCCGTGGTAGTGGCGCCCTACAGCGGTGGCCCGCCGCGCATGTGCCCCAAGA
TTAAGCAAGAGGCGGTCCCGTCCTGCACGGTCAGCCGGTCCCTAGAGGCCCATTTGAGCGCTGGACCCCA
GCTCAGCAACGGCCACCGGCCCAACACACACGACTTCCCCCTGGGGCGGCAGCTCCCCACCAGGACTACC
CCTACACTGAGTCCCGAGGAACTGCTGAACAGCAGGGACTGTCACCCTGGCCTGCCTCTTCCCCCAGGAT
TCCATCCCCATCCGGGGCCCAACTACCCTCCTTTCCTGCCAGACCAGATGCAGTCACAAGTCCCCTCTCT
CCATTATCAAGAGCTCATGCCACCGGGTTCCTGCCTGCCAGAGGAGCCCAAGCCAAAGAGGGGAAGAAGG
TCGTGGCCCCGGAAAAGAACAGCCACCCACACTTGTGACTATGCAGGCTGTGGCAAAACCTATACCAAGA
GTTCTCATCTCAAGGCACACCTGCGAACTCACACAGGCGAGAAACCTTACCACTGTGACTGGGACGGCTG
TGGGTGGAAATTCGCCCGCTCGGATGAACTGACCAGGCACTACCGCAAACACACAGGGCACCGGCCCTTT
CAGTGCCAGAAGTGCGACAGGGCCTTTTCCAGGTCGGACCACCTTGCCTTACACATGAAGAGGCACTTTT
AAATCGATAGATCCTAATCAACCTCTGGATTACAAAATTTGTGAAAGATTGACTGGTATTCTTAACTATG
TTGCTCCTTTTACGCTATGTGGATACGCTGCTTTAATGCCTTTGTATCATGCTATTGCTTCCCGTATGGC
TTTCATTTTCTCCTCCTTGTATAAATCCTGGTTGCTGTCTCTTTATGAGGAGTTGTGGCCCGTTGTCAGG
CAACGTGGCGTGGTGTGCACTGTGTTTGCTGACGCAACCCCCACTGGTTGGGGCATTGCCACCACCTGTC
AGCTCCTTTCCGGGACTTTCGCTTTCCCCCTCCCTATTGCCACGGCGGAACTCATCGCCGCCTGCCTTGC
CCGCTGCTGGACAGGGGCTCGGCTGTTGGGCACTGACAATTCCGTGGTGTTGTCGGGGAAATCATCGTCC
TTTCCTTGGCTGCTCGCCTGTGTTGCCACCTGGATTCTGCGCGGGACGTCCTTCTGCTACGTCCCTTCGG
CCCTCAATCCAGCGGACCTTCCTTCCCGCGGCCTGCTGCCGGCTCTGCGGCCTCTTCCGCGTCTTCGCCT
TCGCCCTCAGACGAGTCGGATCTCCCTTTGGGCCGCCTCCCCGCCTGGTACCTTTAAGACCAATGACTTA
CAAGGCAGCTGTAGATCTTAGCCACTTTTTAAAAGAAAAGGGGGGACTGGAAGGGCTAATTCACTCCCAA
CGAAGACAAGATCACCTGCAGGACAGGCGCGCCCTGCTTTTTGCTTGTACTGGGTCTCTCTGGTTAGACC
AGATCTGAGCCTGGGAGCTCTCTGGCTAACTAGGGAACCCACTGCTTAAGCCTCAATAAAGCTTGCCTTG
AGTGCTTCAAGTAGTGTGTGCCCGTCTGTTGTGTGACTCTGGTAACTAGAGATCCCTCAGACCCTTTTAG
TCAGTGTGGAAAATCTCTAGCACCCGGGCGATTAAGGAAAGGGCTAGATCATTCTTGAAGACGAAAGGGC
CTCGTGATACGCCTATTTTTATAGGTTAATGTCATGATAATAATGGTTTCTTAGACGTCAGGTGGCACTT
TTCGGGGAAATGTGCGCGGAACCCCTATTTGTTTATTTTTCTAAATACATTCAAATATGTATCCGCTCAT
GAGACAATAACCCTGATAAATGCTTCAATAATATTGAAAAAGGAAGAGTATGAGTATTCAACATTTCCGT
GTCGCCCTTATTCCCTTTTTTGCGGCATTTTGCCTTCCTGTTTTTGCTCACCCAGAAACGCTGGTGAAAG
TAAAAGATGCTGAAGATCAGTTGGGTGCACGAGTGGGTTACATCGAACTGGATCTCAACAGCGGTAAGAT
CCTTGAGAGTTTTCGCCCCGAAGAACGTTTTCCAATGATGAGCACTTTTAAAGTTCTGCTATGTGGCGCG
GTATTATCCCGTGTTGACGCCGGGCAAGAGCAACTCGGTCGCCGCATACACTATTCTCAGAATGACTTGG
TTGAGTACTCACCAGTCACAGAAAAGCATCTTACGGATGGCATGACAGTAAGAGAATTATGCAGTGCTGC
CATAACCATGAGTGATAACACTGCGGCCAACTTACTTCTGACAACGATCGGAGGACCGAAGGAGCTAACC
GCTTTTTTGCACAACATGGGGGATCATGTAACTCGCCTTGATCGTTGGGAACCGGAGCTGAATGAAGCCA
TACCAAACGACGAGCGTGACACCACGATGCCTGTAGCAATGGCAACAACGTTGCGCAAACTATTAACTGG
CGAACTACTTACTCTAGCTTCCCGGCAACAATTAATAGACTGGATGGAGGCGGATAAAGTTGCAGGACCA
CTTCTGCGCTCGGCCCTTCCGGCTGGCTGGTTTATTGCTGATAAATCTGGAGCCGGTGAGCGTGGGTCTC
GCGGTATCATTGCAGCACTGGGGCCAGATGGTAAGCCCTCCCGTATCGTAGTTATCTACACGACGGGGAG
TCAGGCAACTATGGATGAACGAAATAGACAGATCGCTGAGATAGGTGCCTCACTGATTAAGCATTGGTAA
CTGTCAGACCAAGTTTACTCATATATACTTTAGATTGATTTAAAACTTCATTTTTAATTTAAAAGGATCT
AGGTGAAGATCCTTTTTGATAATCTCATGACCAAAATCCCTTAACGTGAGTTTTCGTTCCACTGAGCGTC
AGACCCCGTAGAAAAGATCAAAGGATCTTCTTGAGATCCTTTTTTTCTGCGCGTAATCTGCTGCTTGCAA
ACAAAAAAACCACCGCTACCAGCGGTGGTTTGTTTGCCGGATCAAGAGCTACCAACTCTTTTTCCGAAGG
TAACTGGCTTCAGCAGAGCGCAGATACCAAATACTGTTCTTCTAGTGTAGCCGTAGTTAGGCCACCACTT
CAAGAACTCTGTAGCACCGCCTACATACCTCGCTCTGCTAATCCTGTTACCAGTGGCTGCTGCCAGTGGC
GATAAGTCGTGTCTTACCGGGTTGGACTCAAGACGATAGTTACCGGATAAGGCGCAGCGGTCGGGCTGAA
CGGGGGGTTCGTGCACACAGCCCAGCTTGGAGCGAACGACCTACACCGAACTGAGATACCTACAGCGTGA
GCTATGAGAAAGCGCCACGCTTCCCGAAGGGAGAAAGGCGGACAGGTATCCGGTAAGCGGCAGGGTCGGA
ACAGGAGAGCGCACGAGGGAGCTTCCAGGGGGAAACGCCTGGTATCTTTATAGTCCTGTCGGGTTTCGCC
ACCTCTGACTTGAGCGTCGATTTTTGTGATGCTCGTCAGGGGGGCGGAGCCTATGGAAAAACGCCAGCAA
CGCGGCCTTTTTACGGTTCCTGGCCTTTTGCTGGCCTTTTGCTCACATGTTCTTTCCTGCGTTATCCCCT
GATTCTGTGGATAACCGTATTACCGCCTTTGAGTGAGCTGATACCGCTCGCCGCAGCCGAACGACCGAGC
GCAGCGAGTCAGTGAGCGAGGAAGCGGAAGAGCGCCCAATACGCAAACCGCCTCTCCCCGCGCGTTGGCC
GATTCATTAATGCAGCAAGCTCATGGCTGACTAATTTTTTTTATTTATGCAGAGGCCGAGGCCGCCTCGG
CCTCTGAGCTATTCCAGAAGTAGTGAGGAGGCTTTTTTGGAGGCCTAGGCTTTTGCAAAAAGCTCCCCGT
GGCACGACAGGTTTCCCGACTGGAAAGCGGGCAGTGAGCGCAACGCAATTAATGTGAGTTAGCTCACTCA
TTAGGCACCCCAGGCTTTACACTTTATGCTTCCGGCTCGTATGTTGTGTGGAATTGTGAGCGGATAACAA
TTTCACACAGGAAACAGCTATGACATGATTACGAATTTCACAAATAAAGCATTTTTTTCACTGCATTCTA
GTTGTGGTTTGTCCAAACTCATCAATGTATCTTATCATGTCTGGATCAACTGGATAACTCAAGCTAACCA
AAATCATCCCAAACTTCCCACCCCATACCCTATTACCACTGCCAATTACCTGTGGTTTCATTTACTCTAA
ACCTGTGATTCCTCTGAATTATTTTCATTTTAAAGAAATTGTATTTGTTAAATATGTACTACAAACTTAG
TAGT
